>Addgene plasmid #84649 | pSLIK CA ROCK2 | addgene full sequence | sequence record 192699 | Addgene NGS Result
GACATTGATTATTGACTAGTTATTAATAGTAATCAATTACGGGGTCATTAGTTCATAGCCCATATATGGA
GTTCCGCGTTACATAACTTACGGTAAATGGCCCGCCTGGCTGACCGCCCAACGACCCCCGCCCATTGACG
TCAATAATGACGTATGTTCCCATAGTAACGCCAATAGGGACTTTCCATTGACGTCAATGGGTGGAGTATT
TACGGTAAACTGCCCACTTGGCAGTACATCAAGTGTATCATATGCCAAGTACGCCCCCTATTGACGTCAA
TGACGGTAAATGGCCCGCCTGGCATTATGCCCAGTACATGACCTTATGGGACTTTCCTACTTGGCAGTAC
ATCTACGTATTAGTCATCGCTATTACCATGGTGATGCGGTTTTGGCAGTACATCAATGGGCGTGGATAGC
GGTTTGACTCACGGGGATTTCCAAGTCTCCACCCCATTGACGTCAATGGGAGTTTGTTTTGGCACCAAAA
TCAACGGGACTTTCCAAAATGTCGTAACAACTCCGCCCCATTGACGCAAATGGGCGGTAGGCGTGTACGG
TGGGAGGTCTATATAAGCAGCGCGTTTTGCCTGTACTGGGTCTCTCTGGTTAGACCAGATCTGAGCCTGG
GAGCTCTCTGGCTAACTAGGGAACCCACTGCTTAAGCCTCAATAAAGCTTGCCTTGAGTGCTTCAAGTAG
TGTGTGCCCGTCTGTTGTGTGACTCTGGTAACTAGAGATCCCTCAGACCCTTTTAGTCAGTGTGGAAAAT
CTCTAGCAGTGGCGCCCGAACAGGGACTTGAAAGCGAAAGGGAAACCAGAGGAGCTCTCTCGACGCAGGA
CTCGGCTTGCTGAAGCGCGCACGGCAAGAGGCGAGGGGCGGCGACTGGTGAGTACGCCAAAAATTTTGAC
TAGCGGAGGCTAGAAGGAGAGAGATGGGTGCGAGAGCGTCAGTATTAAGCGGGGGAGAATTAGATCGCGA
TGGGAAAAAATTCGGTTAAGGCCAGGGGGAAAGAAAAAATATAAATTAAAACATATAGTATGGGCAAGCA
GGGAGCTAGAACGATTCGCAGTTAATCCTGGCCTGTTAGAAACATCAGAAGGCTGTAGACAAATACTGGG
ACAGCTACAACCATCCCTTCAGACAGGATCAGAAGAACTTAGATCATTATATAATACAGTAGCAACCCTC
TATTGTGTGCATCAAAGGATAGAGATAAAAGACACCAAGGAAGCTTTAGACAAGATAGAGGAAGAGCAAA
ACAAAAGTAAGACCACCGCACAGCAAGCGGCCGCTGATCTTCAGACCTGGAGGAGGAGATATGAGGGACA
ATTGGAGAAGTGAATTATATAAATATAAAGTAGTAAAAATTGAACCATTAGGAGTAGCACCCACCAAGGC
AAAGAGAAGAGTGGTGCAGAGAGAAAAAAGAGCAGTGGGAATAGGAGCTTTGTTCCTTGGGTTCTTGGGA
GCAGCAGGAAGCACTATGGGCGCAGCGTCAATGACGCTGACGGTACAGGCCAGACAATTATTGTCTGGTA
TAGTGCAGCAGCAGAACAATTTGCTGAGGGCTATTGAGGCGCAACAGCATCTGTTGCAACTCACAGTCTG
GGGCATCAAGCAGCTCCAGGCAAGAATCCTGGCTGTGGAAAGATACCTAAAGGATCAACAGCTCCTGGGG
ATTTGGGGTTGCTCTGGAAAACTCATTTGCACCACTGCTGTGCCTTGGAATGCTAGTTGGAGTAATAAAT
CTCTGGAACAGATTTGGAATCACACGACCTGGATGGAGTGGGACAGAGAAATTAACAATTACACAAGCTT
AATACACTCCTTAATTGAAGAATCGCAAAACCAGCAAGAAAAGAATGAACAAGAATTATTGGAATTAGAT
AAATGGGCAAGTTTGTGGAATTGGTTTAACATAACAAATTGGCTGTGGTATATAAAATTATTCATAATGA
TAGTAGGAGGCTTGGTAGGTTTAAGAATAGTTTTTGCTGTACTTTCTATAGTGAATAGAGTTAGGCAGGG
ATATTCACCATTATCGTTTCAGACCCACCTCCCAACCCCGAGGGGACCCGACAGGCCCGAAGGAATAGAA
GAAGAAGGTGGAGAGAGAGACAGAGACAGATCCATTCGATTAGTGAACGGATCGGCACTGCGTGCGCCAA
TTCTGCAGACAAATGGCAGTATTCATCCACAATTTTAAAAGAAAAGGGGGGATTGGGGGGTACAGTGCAG
GGGAAAGAATAGTAGACATAATAGCAACAGACATACAAACTAAAGAATTACAAAAACAAATTACAAAAAT
TCAAAATTTTCGGGTTTATTACAGGGACAGCAGAGATCCAGTTTGGTTAATTCTAGACAGTTATCAACAA
GTTTGTACAAAAAAGCAGGCTTTAAAGGAACCAATTCAGTCGACTGGATCCCGAGTTTACTCCCTATCAG
TGATAGAGAACGTATGTCGAGTTTACTCCCTATCAGTGATAGAGAACGATGTCGAGTTTACTCCCTATCA
GTGATAGAGAACGTATGTCGAGTTTACTCCCTATCAGTGATAGAGAACGTATGTCGAGTTTACTCCCTAT
CAGTGATAGAGAACGTATGTCGAGTTTATCCCTATCAGTGATAGAGAACGTATGTCGAGTTTACTCCCTA
TCAGTGATAGAGAACGTATGTCGAGGTAGGCGTGTACGGTGGGAGGCCTATATAAGCAGAGCTCGTTTAG
TGAACCGTCAGATCGCCACTAGTCGACTGGATCCGGTACCGAATTCCTGCAGCCCGGGGGATCCGGGTAC
CATGGGCCGACGGGGAAGATGCCCGGCGCCCCCGAGGCCGTGTCGGGGGACGGCGCGGGCGCGAGCCGCC
AGAGGAAGCTGGAAGCGCTGATCCGAGACCCTCGTTCGCCCATCAACGTGGAGAGCTTGCTGGATGGCTT
AAATTCTTTGGTCCTTGATTTGGATTTTCCTGCTTTGAGGAAAAACAAAAATATAGATAATTTCTTAAAT
AGATATGAGAAAATTGTGAAAAAAATTAGAGGTTTACAGATGAAGGCAGAAGACTACGATGTTGTAAAAG
TTATCGGAAGAGGTGCTTTTGGTGAAGTCCAGTTGGTTCGTCATAAGGCATCACAGAAAGTTTATGCTAT
GAAGCTTCTTAGTAAGTTTGAAATGATAAAAAGATCAGATTCTGCTTTTTTCTGGGAGGAAAGAGATATT
ATGGCCTTTGCCAACAGTCCCTGGGTGGTTCAGCTCTTTTGTGCCTTTCAAGATGATAAGTATCTGTACA
TGGTAATGGAGTACATGCCTGGTGGAGACCTTGTAAACCTTATGAGTAACTATGATGTACCTGAAAAATG
GGCCAAATTTTATACTGCTGAAGTTGTTCTTGCTTTGGATGCCATACACTCCATGGGTTTAATTCACAGA
GATGTGAAGCCTGACAACATGCTCTTGGATAAACATGGGCATCTAAAATTAGCAGATTTTGGCACATGTA
TGAAGATGGATGAAACAGGCATGGTGCATTGTGATACAGCAGTTGGAACACCCGATTATATATCACCCGA
GGTCCTGAAATCACAAGGGGGTGATGGTTACTATGGGCGAGAATGTGATTGGTGGTCCGTGGGTGTTTTC
CTTTTTGAAATGCTGGTGGGGGATACTCCATTTTATGCAGATTCACTTGTAGGAACATATAGCAAAATTA
TGGATCATAAAAACTCACTATGTTTCCCTGAAGATGCAGAAATTTCTAAACATGCGAAGAATCTCATCTG
TGCCTTCTTAACAGATAGGGAGGTACGCCTTGGAAGAAACGGGGTAGAAGAAATCAAACAACATCCTTTC
TTTAAGAATGATCAGTGGAATTGGGATAACATAAGAGAGACTGCAGCTCCTGTGGTACCTGAACTCAGCA
GTGACATAGACAGCAGCAATTTTGATGACATTGAAGATGATAAAGGAGATGTAGAAACCTTCCCAATTCC
CAAGGCTTTTGTGGGAAATCAGCTACCTTTTATAGGATTTACCTACTACAGAGAAAATTTGCTACTAAGT
GACTCTCCATCTTGTAAAGAAAATGACTCAATTCAATCAAGGAAGAATGAAGAGAGTCAAGAGATTCAGA
AAAAACTGTACACATTAGAAGAACACCTTAGCACTGAGATTCAGGCCAAAGAGGAACTAGAACAGAAGTG
CAAGTCTGTTAATACTCGCTTAGAGAAAGTGGCAAAGGAGTTAGAAGAAGAGATTACCTTAAGGAAAAAT
GTGGAATCAACATTAAGACAATTAGAAAGAGAAAAAGCACTTCTTCAGCACAAAAATGCAGAATATCAGC
GGAAAGCTGATCATGAAGCAGACAAGAAGCGAAATTTGGAGAATGATGTTAACAGTTTAAAAGATCAGCT
TGAAGATTTGAAAAAAAGAAATCAGAACTCTCAGATATCCACCCTTTCCTGTATTTAAAACAAAAAAAAA
AGTATTTGCCAGCTCTTAGGATGCAAATTTGCTTTGCAGAAGAAAATTAGTGCACTATTTTTACACATAG
TAGTTATCATTGTCGGCCCATGGTACCCGGATCCACTAGTTCTAGAGGCCGAGGCGGCCGCACTCGAGAT
ATCTAGACCCAGCTTTCTTGTACAAAGTGGTTGATAACATCTCGAGCCATAAAGATGGTTAATTAACCCA
CCCAAGATCTGGCCTCCGCGCCGGGTTTTGGCGCCTCCCGCGGGCGCCCCCCTCCTCACGGCGAGCGCTG
CCACGTCAGACGAAGGGCGCAGCGAGCGTCCTGATCCTTCCGCCCGGACGCTCAGGACAGCGGCCCGCTG
CTCATAAGACTCGGCCTTAGAACCCCAGTATCAGCAGAAGGACATTTTAGGACGGGACTTGGGTGACTCT
AGGGCACTGGTTTTCTTTCCAGAGAGCGGAACAGGCGAGGAAAAGTAGTCCCTTCTCGGCGATTCTGCGG
AGGGATCTCCGTGGGGCGGTGAACGCCGATGATTATATAAGGACGCGCCGGGTGTGGCACAGCTAGTTCC
GTCGCAGCCGGGATTTGGGTCGCGGTTCTTGTTTGTGGATCGCTGTGATCGTCACTTGGTGAGTAGCGGG
CTGCTGGGCTGGCCGGGGCTTTCGTGGCCGCCGGGCCGCTCGGTGGGACGGAAGCGTGTGGAGAGACCGC
CAAGGGCTGTAGTCTGGGTCCGCGAGCAAGGTTGCCCTGAACTGGGGGTTGGGGGGAGCGCAGCAAAATG
GCGGCTGTTCCCGAGTCTTGAATGGAAGACGCTTGTGAGGCGGGCTGTGAGGTCGTTGAAACAAGGTGGG
GGGCATGGTGGGCGGCAAGAACCCAAGGTCTTGAGGCCTTCGCTAATGCGGGAAAGCTCTTATTCGGGTG
AGATGGGCTGGGGCACCATCTGGGGACCCTGACGTGAAGTTTGTCACTGACTGGAGAACTCGGTTTGTCG
TCTGTTGCGGGGGCGGCAGTTATGGCGGTGCCGTTGGGCAGTGCACCCGTACCTTTGGGAGCGCGCGCCC
TCGTCGTGTCGTGACGTCACCCGTTCTGTTGGCTTATAATGCAGGGTGGGGCCACCTGCCGGTAGGTGTG
CGGTAGGCTTTTCTCCGTCGCAGGACGCAGGGTTCGGGCCTAGGGTAGGCTCTCCTGAATCGACAGGCGC
CGGACCTCTGGTGAGGGGAGGGATAAGTGAGGCGTCAGTTTCTTTGGTCGGTTTTATGTACCTATCTTCT
TAAGTAGCTGAAGCTCCGGTTTTGAACTATGCGCTCGGGGTTGGCGAGTGTGTTTTGTGAAGTTTTTTAG
GCACCTTTTGAAATGTAATCATTTGGGTCAATATGTAATTTTCAGTGTTAGACTAGTAAATTGTCCGCTA
AATTCTGGCCGTTTTTGGCTTTTTTGTTAGACGAAGCTTGGTACCGAGCTCGGATCTCCACCCCGTACCG
GTCCTGCAGGATTTAAATGGCGCGCCGCTAGCGCTACCGGACTCAGATCTCGAGCTCAAGCTTCGAATTC
TGCAGTCGAATTCACCATGTCTAGACTGGACAAGAGCAAAGTCATAAACGGAGCTCTGGAATTACTCAAT
GGTGTCGGTATCGAAGGCCTGACGACAAGGAAACTCGCTCAAAAGCTGGGAGTTGAGCAGCCTACCCTGT
ACTGGCACGTGAAGAACAAGCGGGCCCTGCTCGATGCCCTGCCAATCGAGATGCTGGACAGGCATCATAC
CCACTTCTGCCCCCTGGAAGGCGAGTCATGGCAAGACTTTCTGCGGAACAACGCCAAGTCATACCGCTGT
GCTCTCCTCTCACATCGCGACGGGGCTAAAGTGCATCTCGGCACCCGCCCAACAGAGAAACAGTACGAAA
CCCTGGAAAATCAGCTCGCGTTCCTGTGTCAGCAAGGCTTCTCCCTGGAGAACGCACTGTACGCTCTGTC
CGCCGTGGGCCACTTTACACTGGGCTGCGTATTGGAGGAACAGGAGCATCAAGTAGCAAAAGAGGAAAGA
GAGACACCTACCACCGATTCTATGCCCCCACTTCTGAGACAAGCAATTGAGCTGTTCGACCGGCAGGGAG
CCGAACCTGCCTTCCTTTTCGGCCTGGAACTAATCATATGTGGCCTGGAGAAACAGCTAAAGTGCGAAAG
CGGCGGGCCGACCGACGCCCTTGACGATTTTGACTTAGACATGCTCCCAGCCGATGCCCTTGACGACTTT
GACCTTGATATGCTGCCTGCTGACGCTCTTGACGATTTTGACCTTGACATGCTCCCCGGGTAACTAAGTA
AGGATCCGCGGCCGCACTAGAGGAATTCCGCCCCTCTCCCCCCCCCCTAACGTTACTGGCCGAAGCCGCT
TGGAATAAGGCCGGTGTGCGTTTGTCTATATGTTATTTTCCACCATATTGCCGTCTTTTGGCAATGTGAG
GGCCCGGAAACCTGGCCCTGTCTTCTTGACGAGCATTCCTAGGGGTCTTTCCCCTCTCGCCAAAGGAATG
CAAGGTCTGTTGAATGTCGTGAAGGAAGCAGTTCCTCTGGAAGCTTCTTGAAGACAAACAACGTCTGTAG
CGACCCTTTGCAGGCAGCGGAACCCCCCACCTGGCGACAGGTGCCTCTGCGGCCAAAAGCCACGTGTATA
AGATACACCTGCAAAGGCGGCACAACCCCAGTGCCACGTTGTGAGTTGGATAGTTGTGGAAAGAGTCAAA
TGGCTCTCCTCAAGCGTATTCAACAAGGGGCTGAAGGATGCCCAGAAGGTACCCCATTGTATGGGATCTG
ATCTGGGGCCTCGGTGCACATGCTTTACATGTGTTTAGTCGAGGTTAAAAAAACGTCTAGGCCCCCCGAA
CCACGGGGACGTGGTTTTCCTTTGAAAAACACGATGATAAGCTTACCGGTACGCGTGATGATCCACCATG
GTGAGCAAGGGCGAGGAGCTGTTCACCGGGGTGGTGCCCATCCTGGTCGAGCTGGACGGCGACGTAAACG
GCCACAAGTTCAGCGTGTCCGGCGAGGGCGAGGGCGATGCCACCTACGGCAAGCTGACCCTGAAGCTGAT
CTGCACCACCGGCAAGCTGCCCGTGCCCTGGCCCACCCTCGTGACCACCCTGGGCTACGGCCTGCAGTGC
TTCGCCCGCTACCCCGACCACATGAAGCAGCACGACTTCTTCAAGTCCGCCATGCCCGAAGGCTACGTCC
AGGAGCGCACCATCTTCTTCAAGGACGACGGCAACTACAAGACCCGCGCCGAGGTGAAGTTCGAGGGCGA
CACCCTGGTGAACCGCATCGAGCTGAAGGGCATCGACTTCAAGGAGGACGGCAACATCCTGGGGCACAAG
CTGGAGTACAACTACAACAGCCACAACGTCTATATCACCGCCGACAAGCAGAAGAACGGCATCAAGGCCA
ACTTCAAGATCCGCCACAACATCGAGGACGGCGGCGTGCAGCTCGCCGACCACTACCAGCAGAACACCCC
CATCGGCGACGGCCCCGTGCTGCTGCCCGACAACCACTACCTGAGCTACCAGTCCGCCCTGAGCAAAGAC
CCCAACGAGAAGCGCGATCACATGGTCCTGCTGGAGTTCGTGACCGCCGCCGGGATCACTCTCGGCATGG
ACGAGCTGTACAAGTAAGAATTGTTGTTGTTTAGTCCCTCCCAATTCGATATCAAGCTTATCGATAATCA
ACCTCTGGATTACAAAATTTGTGAAAGATTGACTGGTATTCTTAACTATGTTGCTCCTTTTACGCTATGT
GGATACGCTGCTTTAATGCCTTTGTATCATGCTATTGCTTCCCGTATGGCTTTCATTTTCTCCTCCTTGT
ATAAATCCTGGTTGCTGTCTCTTTATGAGGAGTTGTGGCCCGTTGTCAGGCAACGTGGCGTGGTGTGCAC
TGTGTTTGCTGACGCAACCCCCACTGGTTGGGGCATTGCCACCACCTGTCAGCTCCTTTCCGGGACTTTC
GCTTTCCCCCTCCCTATTGCCACGGCGGAACTCATCGCCGCCTGCCTTGCCCGCTGCTGGACAGGGGCTC
GGCTGTTGGGCACTGACAATTCCGTGGTGTTGTCGGGGAAATCATCGTCCTTTCCTTGGCTGCTCGCCTG
TGTTGCCACCTGGATTCTGCGCGGGACGTCCTTCTGCTACGTCCCTTCGGCCCTCAATCCAGCGGACCTT
CCTTCCCGCGGCCTGCTGCCGGCTCTGCGGCCTCTTCCGCGTCTTCGCCTTCGCCCTCAGACGAGTCGGA
TCTCCCTTTGGGCCGCCTCCCCGCATCGATACCGTCGACCTCGATCGAGACCTAGAAAAACATGGAGCAA
TCACAAGTAGCAATACAGCAGCTACCAATGCTGATTGTGCCTGGCTAGAAGCACAAGAGGAGGAGGAGGT
GGGTTTTCCAGTCACACCTCAGGTACCTTTAAGACCAATGACTTACAAGGCAGCTGTAGATCTTAGCCAC
TTTTTAAAAGAAAAGGGGGGACTGGAAGGGCTAATTCACTCCCAACGAAGACAAGATATCCTTGATCTGT
GGATCTACCACACACAAGGCTACTTCCCTGATTGGCAGAACTACACACCAGGGCCAGGGATCAGATATCC
ACTGACCTTTGGATGGTGCTACAAGCTAGTACCAGTTGAGCAAGAGAAGGTAGAAGAAGCCAATGAAGGA
GAGAACACCCGCTTGTTACACCCTGTGAGCCTGCATGGGATGGATGACCCGGAGAGAGAAGTATTAGAGT
GGAGGTTTGACAGCCGCCTAGCATTTCATCACATGGCCCGAGAGCTGCATCCGGACTGTACTGGGTCTCT
CTGGTTAGACCAGATCTGAGCCTGGGAGCTCTCTGGCTAACTAGGGAACCCACTGCTTAAGCCTCAATAA
AGCTTGCCTTGAGTGCTTCAAGTAGTGTGTGCCCGTCTGTTGTGTGACTCTGGTAACTAGAGATCCCTCA
GACCCTTTTAGTCAGTGTGGAAAATCTCTAGCAGGGCCCGTTTAAACCCGCTGATCAGCCTCGACTGTGC
CTTCTAGTTGCCAGCCATCTGTTGTTTGCCCCTCCCCCGTGCCTTCCTTGACCCTGGAAGGTGCCACTCC
CACTGTCCTTTCCTAATAAAATGAGGAAATTGCATCGCATTGTCTGAGTAGGTGTCATTCTATTCTGGGG
GGTGGGGTGGGGCAGGACAGCAAGGGGGAGGATTGGGAAGACAATAGCAGGCATGCTGGGGATGCGGTGG
GCTCTATGGCTTCTGAGGCGGAAAGAACCAGCTGGGGCTCTAGGGGGTATCCCC
[124 nt withheld, positions 9785-9908]
C
[91 nt withheld, positions 9910-10000]
A
[49 nt withheld, positions 10002-10050]
CCTTTGACGTTGGAGTCCACGTTCTTT
[37 nt withheld, positions 10078-10114]
ACCCTATCTCGGTCTATTCTTTTGATTTATAAGGGATTTTGCCGATTTCGGCCTATTGGTTAAAAAATGA
GCTGATTTAACAAAAATTTAACGCGAATTAATTCTGTGGAATGTGTGTCAGTTAGGGTGTGGAAAGTCCC
CAGGCTCCCCAGCAGGCAGAAGTATGCAAAGCATGCATCTCAATTAGTCAGCAACCAGGTGTGGAAAGTC
CCCAGGCTCCCCAGCAGGCAGAAGTATGCAAAGCATGCATCTCAATTAGTCAGCAACCATAGTCCCGCCC
CTAACTCCGCCCATCCCGCCCCTAACTCCGCCCAGTTCCGCCCATTCTCCGCCCCATGGCTGACTAATTT
TTTTTATTTATGCAGAGGCCGAGGCCGCCTCTGCCTCTGAGCTATTCCAGAAGTAGTGAGGAGGCTTTTT
TGGAGGCCTAGGCTTTTGCAAAAAGCTCCCGGGAGCTTGTATATCCATTTTCGGATCTGATCAGCACGTG
TTGACAATTAATCATCGGCATAGTATATCGGCATAGTATAATACGACAAGGTGAGGAACTAAACCATGGC
CAAGTTGACCAGTGCCGTTCCGGTGCTCACCGCGCGCGACGTCGCCGGAGCGGTCGAGTTCTGGACCGAC
CGGCTCGGGTTCTCCCGGGACTTCGTGGAGGACGACTTCGCCGGTGTGGTCCGGGACGACGTGACCCTGT
TCATCAGCGCGGTCCAGGACCAGGTGGTGCCGGACAACACCCTGGCCTGGGTGTGGGTGCGCGGCCTGGA
CGAGCTGTACGCCGAGTGGTCGGAGGTCGTGTCCACGAACTTCCGGGACGCCTCCGGGCCGGCCATGACC
GAGATCGGCGAGCAGCCGTGGGGGCGGGAGTTCGCCCTGCGCGACCCGGCCGGCAACTGCGTGCACTTCG
TGGCCGAGGAGCAGGACTGACACGTGCTACGAGATTTCGATTCCACCGCCGCCTTCTATGAAAGGTTGGG
CTTCGGAATCGTTTTCCGGGACGCCGGCTGGATGATCCTCCAGCGCGGGGATCTCATGCTGGAGTTCTTC
GCCCACCCCAACTTGTTTATTGCAGCTTATAATGGTTACAAATAAAGCAATAGCATCACAAATTTCACAA
ATAAAGCATTTTTTTCACTGCATTCTAGTTGTGGTTTGTCCAAACTCATCAATGTATCTTATCATGTCTG
TATACCGTCGACCTCTAGCTAGAGCTTGGCGTAATCATGGTCATAGCTGTTTCCTGTGTGAAATTGTTAT
CCGCTCACAATTCCACACAACATACGAGCCGGAAGCATAAAGTGTAAAGCCTGGGGTGCCTAATGAGTGA
GCTAACTCACATTAATTGCGTTGCGCTCACTGCCCGCTTTCCAGTCGGGAAACCTGTCGTGCCAGCTGCA
TTAATGAATCGGCCAACGCGCGGGGAGAGGCGGTTTGCGTATTGGGCGCTCTTCCGCTTCCTCGCTCACT
GACTCGCTGCGCTCGGTCGTTCGGCTGCGGCGAGCGGTATCAGCTCACTCAAAGGCGGTAATACGGTTAT
CCACAGAATCAGGGGATAACGCAGGAAAGAACATGTGAGCAAAAGGCCAGCAAAAGGCCAGGAACCGTAA
AAAGGCCGCGTTGCTGGCGTTTTTCCATAGGCTCCGCCCCCCTGACGAGCATCACAAAAATCGACGCTCA
AGTCAGAGGTGGCGAAACCCGACAGGACTATAAAGATACCAGGCGTTTCCCCCTGGAAGCTCCCTCGTGC
GCTCTCCTGTTCCGACCCTGCCGCTTACCGGATACCTGTCCGCCTTTCTCCCTTCGGGAAGCGTGGCGCT
TTCTCATAGCTCACGCTGTAGGTATCTCAGTTCGGTGTAGGTCGTTCGCTCCAAGCTGGGCTGTGTGCAC
GAACCCCCCGTTCAGCCCGACCGCTGCGCCTTATCCGGTAACTATCGTCTTGAGTCCAACCCGGTAAGAC
ACGACTTATCGCCACTGGCAGCAGCCACTGGTAACAGGATTAGCAGAGCGAGGTATGTAGGCGGTGCTAC
AGAGTTCTTGAAGTGGTGGCCTAACTACGGCTACACTAGAAGAACAGTATTTGGTATCTGCGCTCTGCTG
AAGCCAGTTACCTTCGGAAAAAGAGTTGGTAGCTCTTGATCCGGCAAACAAACCACCGCTGGTAGCGGTG
GTTTTTTTGTTTGCAAGCAGCAGATTACGCGCAGAAAAAAAGGATCTCAAGAAGATCCTTTGATCTTTTC
TACGGGGTCTGACGCTCAGTGGAACGAAAACTCACGTTAAGGGATTTTGGTCATGAGATTATCAAAAAGG
ATCTTCACCTAGATCCTTTTAAATTAAAAATGAAGTTTTAAATCAATCTAAAGTATATATGAGTAAACTT
GGTCTGACAGTTACCAATGCTTAATCAGTGAGGCACCTATCTCAGCGATCTGTCTATTTCGTTCATCCAT
AGTTGCCTGACTCCCCGTCGTGTAGATAACTACGATACGGGAGGGCTTACCATCTGGCCCCAGTGCTGCA
ATGATACCGCGAGACCCACGCTCACCGGCTCCAGATTTATCAGCAATAAACCAGCCAGCCGGAAGGGCCG
AGCGCAGAAGTGGTCCTGCAACTTTATCCGCCTCCATCCAGTCTATTAATTGTTGCCGGGAAGCTAGAGT
AAGTAGTTCGCCAGTTAATAGTTTGCGCAACGTTGTTGCCATTGCTACAGGCATCGTGGTGTCACGCTCG
TCGTTTGGTATGGCTTCATTCAGCTCCGGTTCCCAACGATCAAGGCGAGTTACATGATCCCCCATGTTGT
GCAAAAAAGCGGTTAGCTCCTTCGGTCCTCCGATCGTTGTCAGAAGTAAGTTGGCCGCAGTGTTATCACT
CATGGTTATGGCAGCACTGCATAATTCTCTTACTGTCATGCCATCCGTAAGATGCTTTTCTGTGACTGGT
GAGTACTCAACCAAGTCATTCTGAGAATAGTGTATGCGGCGACCGAGTTGCTCTTGCCCGGCGTCAATAC
GGGATAATACCGCGCCACATAGCAGAACTTTAAAAGTGCTCATCATTGGAAAACGTTCTTCGGGGCGAAA
ACTCTCAAGGATCTTACCGCTGTTGAGATCCAGTTCGATGTAACCCACTCGTGCACCCAACTGATCTTCA
GCATCTTTTACTTTCACCAGCGTTTCTGGGTGAGCAAAAACAGGAAGGCAAAATGCCGCAAAAAAGGGAA
TAAGGGCGACACGGAAATGTTGAATACTCATACTCTTCCTTTTTCAATATTATTGAAGCATTTATCAGGG
TTATTGTCTCATGAGCGGATACATATTTGAATGTATTTAGAAAAATAAACAAATAGGGGTTCCGCGCACA
TTTCCCCGAAAAGTGCCACCTGACGTCGACGGATCGGGAGATCTCCCGATCCCCTATGGTGCACTCTCAG
TACAATCTGCTCTGATGCCGCATAGTTAAGCCAGTATCTGCTCCCTGCTTGTGTGTTGGAGGTCGCTGAG
TAGTGCGCGAGCAAAATTTAAGCTACAACAAGGCAAGGCTTGACCGACAATTGCATGAAGAATCTGCTTA
GGGTTAGGCGTTTTGCGCTGCTTCGCGATGTACGGGCCAGATATACGCGTT
Features (pLannotate 1.2.2; 41 found; start..end, strand, type, name):
      1..380     +  enhancer       CMV enhancer: human cytomegalovirus immediate early enhancer
    381..580     +  promoter       CMV promoter: human cytomegalovirus (CMV) immediate early promoter
    598..778     +  LTR            5' LTR (truncated): truncated 5' long terminal repeat (LTR) from HIV-1
    825..950     +  misc_feature   HIV-1 Ψ: packaging signal of human immunodeficiency virus type 1
    934..1297    +  CDS            HIV-1 gag (fragment): gag protein from human immunodeficiency virus 1; gag
   1443..1676    +  misc_feature   RRE: The Rev response element (RRE) of HIV-1 allows for Rev-dependent mRNA export from the nucleus to the cytoplasm.
   2053..2153    +  CDS            Rev (fragment): human immunodeficiency virus 1 (HIV-1) Rev protein; rev; enhances nuclear export of unspliced and incompletely spliced viral mRNAs
   2203..2320    +  misc_feature   cPPT/CTS: central polypurine tract and central termination sequence of HIV-1
   2377..2401    +  protein_bind   attB1: mutant version of attB; recombination site for the Gateway® BP reaction BP Clonase™
   2433..2747    +  promoter       tight TRE promoter: Tet-responsive promoter PTight, consisting of seven tet operator sequences followed by the minimal CMV promoter
   2770..2794    -  misc_feature   MCS (fragment): pBluescript multiple cloning site
   2807..4453    +  CDS            ROCK2 (fragment): ROCK2_BOVIN - Experimental evidence at protein level: Swiss-Prot protein existence level 1. Protein kinase which is a key regulator of actin cytoskeleton and cell polarity. Involved in regulation of smooth muscle contraction, actin cytoskeleton organization, stress fiber and focal adhesion formation, neurite retraction, cell adhesion and motility via phosphorylation of ADD1, BRCA2, CNN1, EZR, DPYSL2, EP300, MSN, MYL9/MLC2, NPM1, RDX, PPP1R12A and VIM. Phosphorylates SORL1 and IRF4. Acts as a negative regulator of VEGF-induced angiogenic endothelial cell activation. Positively regulates the act
   4579..4597    -  misc_feature   MCS (fragment): pBluescript multiple cloning site
   4627..4651    -  protein_bind   attB2: mutant version of attB; recombination site for the Gateway® BP reaction BP Clonase™
   4701..5912    +  promoter       UbC promoter: human ubiquitin C promoter
   5977..6029    +  misc_feature   MCS (fragment): multiple cloning site
   6037..6734    +  CDS            rtTA3 (fragment): reverse tetracycline transactivator 3 activates expression from Tet-responsive promoters in the presence of doxycycline
   6664..6774    +  CDS            VP48: 3 tandem repeats of the minimal activation domain of herpes simplex virus VP16 (Cheng et al., 2013)
   6928..7390    +  misc_feature   IRES: internal ribosome entry site (IRES) of the encephalomyocarditis virus (EMCV)
   7418..8137    +  CDS            Venus: yellow fluorescent protein (YFP) with fast and efficient maturation (Nagai et al., 2002) mammalian codon-optimized
   8163..8186    +  misc_feature   MCS (fragment): pBluescript multiple cloning site
   8186..8774    +  misc_feature   WPRE: woodchuck hepatitis virus posttranscriptional regulatory element
   8775..8794    +  misc_feature   MCS (fragment): pBluescript multiple cloning site
   8796..9296    +  CDS            nef (fragment): NEF_HV1LA - Experimental evidence at protein level: Swiss-Prot protein existence level 1. Extracellular Nef protein targets CD4(+) T-lymphocytes for apoptosis by interacting with CXCR4 surface receptors. From Human immunodeficiency virus type 1 group M subtype B (isolate Lai) (HIV-1).
   9303..9483    +  LTR            5' LTR (truncated): truncated 5' long terminal repeat (LTR) from HIV-1
   9515..9739    +  polyA_signal   bGH poly(A) signal: bovine growth hormone polyadenylation signal
   9743..9764    +  promoter       SV40 promoter (fragment): SV40 enhancer and early promoter
   9785..10213   +  rep_origin     f1 ori (sequence partly withheld): f1 bacteriophage origin of replication; arrow indicates direction of (+) strand synthesis
  10227..10556   +  promoter       SV40 promoter: SV40 enhancer and early promoter
  10604..10651   +  promoter       EM7 promoter: synthetic bacterial promoter&nbsp
  10670..11044   +  CDS            BleoR: antibiotic-binding protein; Sh ble from Streptoalloteichus hindustanus; confers resistance to bleomycin, phleomycin, and Zeocin™
  11054..11179   +  CDS            ble (fragment): BLE_KLEPN - Experimental evidence at protein level: Swiss-Prot protein existence level 1. Binding protein with a strong affinity to the bleomycin family of antibiotics. Binds to CL990; an antimitotic-antibiotic compound. From Klebsiella pneumoniae.
  11174..11295   +  polyA_signal   SV40 poly(A) signal: SV40 polyadenylation signal
  11366..11388   -  protein_bind   lac operator (fragment): The lac repressor binds to the lac operator to inhibit transcription in E. coli. This inhibition can be relieved by adding lactose or isopropyl-β-D-thiogalactopyranoside (IPTG). lac repressor encoded by lacI
  11392..11422   -  promoter       lac promoter: promoter for the E. coli lac operon
  11437..11458   -  protein_bind   CAP binding site: CAP binding activates transcription in the presence of cAMP. E. coli catabolite activator protein
  11471..11563   -  CDS            lacI (fragment): lac repressor; lacI; The lac repressor binds to the lac operator to inhibit transcription in E. coli. This inhibition can be relieved by adding lactose or isopropyl-β-D-thiogalactopyranoside (IPTG).
  11746..12334   -  rep_origin     ori: high-copy-number ColE1/pMB1/pBR322/pUC origin of replication
  12505..13365   -  CDS            AmpR: β-lactamase; bla; confers resistance to ampicillin, carbenicillin, and related antibiotics
  13366..13470   -  promoter       AmpR promoter: bla
  13529..13581   -  misc_feature   bom (fragment): basis of mobility region from pBR322
