[The description below was written by a language model from this plasmid's Addgene catalogue record and pLannotate feature annotations shown in this document.]
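Description:
pSLIK CA ROCK2 is a 13.7 kb HIV-1-based lentiviral transfer plasmid built on the pSLIK single-vector inducible backbone. It delivers a doxycycline-inducible, constitutively active form of bovine ROCK2 to mammalian cells together with a Venus fluorescent marker. It is propagated in E. coli through a high-copy ColE1/pUC-type origin with ampicillin resistance, and also carries an f1 origin. A CMV enhancer/promoter fused to a truncated 5' LTR drives production of the viral genome. This is followed by the Ψ packaging signal, a gag fragment, the RRE for Rev-dependent export and the cPPT/CTS, with a WPRE, a second truncated LTR and a bGH polyadenylation signal at the 3' end.

Two expression units sit between the LTRs. The first, flanked by attB1 and attB2 Gateway recombination sites, places a ROCK2 fragment under the tight TRE promoter (seven tet operators plus a minimal CMV promoter). According to the depositor, the insert is truncated at about amino acid 468 and differs from the reference sequence at a number of residues, which are stated not to affect function. The record attributes constitutive activity to this insert without further explaining the mechanism. The second unit uses the human UbC promoter to express rtTA3, followed by an EMCV IRES and Venus. Transduced cells therefore constitutively produce the transactivator and can be identified or sorted by fluorescence, while ROCK2 is switched on only when doxycycline is present. An SV40/EM7-driven Zeocin resistance cassette lies outside the LTRs and is not packaged into virus.

The associated work used the construct to raise myosin-dependent contractility in glioma tumour-initiating cells, in order to study mechanosensing and invasion.
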