Addgene plasmid #84649: pSLIK CA ROCK2
Purpose: Lentiviral expression of doxycycline-inducible constitutively active ROCK2 and co-expression of Venus
Depositing lab: Sanjay Kumar. Depositing organization: University of California, Berkeley. Publication: Constitutive activation of myosin-dependent contractility sensitizes glioma tumor-initiating cells to mechanical inputs and reduces tissue invasion. Wong SY, Ulrich TA, Deleyrolle LP, MacKay JL, Lin JM, Martuscello RT, Jundi MA, Reynolds BA, Kumar S. Cancer Res. 2015 Mar 15;75(6):1113-22. doi: 10.1158/0008-5472.CAN-13-3426. Epub 2015 Jan 29. PubMed 25634210.
Backbone
  Vector backbone: pSLIK
  Backbone manufacturer: Iain Fraser (Addgene plasmid # 25734)
  Vector type: Mammalian Expression, Lentiviral
  Selectable markers: Venus; Zeo marker is outside the LTRs and will not be packaged into virus.
Growth in bacteria
  Bacterial resistance: Ampicillin, 100 μg/mL
  Growth temperature: 37°C
  Growth strain: NEB Stable
  Copy number: Unknown
Gene/Insert
  Gene/Insert name: ROCK2
  Species: B. taurus (bovine)
  Mutation: Constitutive Active (please see depositor comments below)
  Entrez Gene: ROCK2 (a.k.a. ROCK-II)
  Cloning method: Unknown
  Sequencing primers: 5′ pTYF-5 GTAGACATAATAGCAACAGAC; 3′ hUBCpro-R CTAAGGCCGAGTCTTATGAGCAG
Terms and licenses: Academic/Nonprofit Terms; Industry Terms: Not Available to Industry
Depositor comments: The insert contains Y71C, R77K, F184Y, Y199F, R263K, H274N, R343K, T345N, N372T, M374T, T394V, S407N, AND A411T mutations and premature truncation (ends at amino acid 468) compared to reference sequence (NP001308572.1). The depositor states that these mutations do not affect plasmid function.
How to cite: pSLIK CA ROCK2 was a gift from Sanjay Kumar (Addgene plasmid # 84649 ; http://n2t.net/addgene:84649 ; RRID:Addgene_84649)
