>Addgene plasmid #84649 | pSLIK CA ROCK2 | addgene partial sequence | sequence record 164424 | pTYF-5 5'-GTAGACATAATAGCAACAGAC-3'
AAACAAATTACAAAAATTCAAAATTTTCGGGTTTATTACAGGGACAGCAGAGATCCAGTTTGGTTAATTC
TAGACAGTTATCAACAAGTTTGTACAAAAAAGCAGGCTTTAAAGGAACCAATTCAGTCGACTGGATCCCG
AGTTTACTCCCTATCAGTGATAGAGAACGTATGTCGAGTTTACTCCCTATCAGTGATAGAGAACGATGTC
GAGTTTACTCCCTATCAGTGATAGAGAACGTATGTCGAGTTTACTCCCTATCAGTGATAGAGAACGTATG
TCGAGTTTACTCCCTATCAGTGATAGAGAACGTATGTCGAGTTTATCCCTATCAGTGATAGAGAACGTAT
GTCGAGTTTACTCCCTATCAGTGATAGAGAACGTATGTCGAGGTAGGCGTGTACGGTGGGAGGCCTATAT
AAGCAGAGCTCGTTTAGTGAACCGTCAGATCGCCACTAGTCGACTGGATCCGGTACCGAATTCCTGCAGC
CCGGGGGATCCGGGTACCATGGGCCGACGGGGAAGATGCCCGGCGCCCCCGAGGCCGTGTCGGGGGACGG
CGCGGGCGCGAGCCGCCAGAGGAAGCTGGAAGCGCTGATCCGAGACCCTCGTTCGCCCATCAACGTGGAG
AGCTTGCTGGATGGCTTAAATTCTTTGGTCCTTGATTTGGATTTTCCTGCTTTGAGGAAAAACAAAAATA
TAGATAATTTCTTAAATAGATATGAGAAAATTGTGAAAAAAATTAGAGGTTTACAGATGAAGGCAGAAGA
CTACGATGTTGTAAAAGTTATCGGAAGAGGTGCTTTTGGTGAAGTCCAGTTGGTTCGTCATAAGGCATCA
CAGAAAGTTTATGCTATGAAGCTTCTTAGTAAGTTTGAAATGATAAAAAGATCAGATTCTGCTTTTTTCT
GGGAGGAAAGAGATATTATGGCCTTTGCCAACAGTCCCTGGGTGGTTCAGCTCTTTTGTGCCTTTCAAGA
TGATAGGTATCTGTACATGGTAATGGAGTACATGCCTGGTGGAGACCTTGTAAACCT
