>Addgene plasmid #84649 | pSLIK CA ROCK2 | addgene partial sequence | sequence record 164429 | hUBCpro-R 5'-CTAAGGCCGAGTCTTATGAGCAG-3'
ACGTCCGGGCGGAAGGATCAGGACGCTCGCTGCGCCCTTCGTCTGACGTGGCAGCGCTCGCCGTGAGGAG
GGGGGCGCCCGCGGGAGGCGCCAAAACCCGGCGCGGAGGCCAGATCTTGGGTGGGTTAATTAACCATCTT
TATGGCTCGAGATGTTATCAACCACTTTGTACAAGAAAGCTGGGTCTAGATATCTCGAGTGCGGCCGCCT
CGGCCTCTAGAACTAGTGGATCCGGGTACCATGGGCCGACAATGATAACTACTATGTGTAAAAATAGTGC
ACTAATTTTCTTCTGCAAAGCAAATTTGCATCCTAAGAGCTGGCAAATACTTTTTTTTTTGTTTTAAATA
CAGGAAAGGGTGGATATCTGAGAGTTCTGATTTCTTTTTTTCAAATCTTCAAGCTGATCTTTTAAACTGT
TAACATCATTCTCCAAATTTCGCTTCTTGTCTGCTTCATGATCAGCTTTCCGCTGATATTCTGCATTTTT
GTGCTGAAGAAGTGCTTTTTCTCTTTCTAATTGTCTTAATGTTGATTCCACATTTTTCCTTAAGGTAATC
TCTTCTTCTAACTCCTTTGCCACTTTCTCTAAGCGAGTATTAACAGACTTGCACTTCTGTTCTAGTTCCT
CTTTGGCCTGAATCTCAGTGCTAAGGTGTTCTTCTAATGTGTACAGTTTTTTCTGAATCTCTTGACTCTC
TTCATTCTTCCTTGATTGAATTGAGTCATTTTCTTTACAAGATGGAGAGTCACTTAGTAGCAAATTTTCT
CTGTAGTAGGTAAATCCTATAAAAGGTAGCTGATTTCCCACAAAAGCCTTGGGAATTGGGAAGGTTTCTA
CATCTCCTTTATCATCTTCAATGTCATCAAAATTGCTGCTGTCTATGTCACTGCTGAGTTCAGGTACCAC
AGGAGCTGCAGTCTCTCTTATGTTATCCCAATTCCACTGATCATTCTTAAAGAAAGGAT
